>Addgene plasmid #52628 | pLKO.1-puro U6 sgRNA BfuAI large stuffer | addgene full sequence | sequence record 217983 | Addgene NGS Result
TTCTTTCCTGCGTTATCCCCTGATTCTGTGGATAACCGTATTACCGCCTTTGAGTGAGCTGATACCGCTC
GCCGCAGCCGAACGACCGAGCGCAGCGAGTCAGTGAGCGAGGAAGCGGAAGAGCGCCCAATACGCAAACC
GCCTCTCCCCGCGCGTTGGCCGATTCATTAATGCAGCTGGCACGACAGGTTTCCCGACTGGAAAGCGGGC
AGTGAGCGCAACGCAATTAATGTGAGTTAGCTCACTCATTAGGCACCCCAGGCTTTACACTTTGGTAATG
ACTCCAACTTATTGATAGTGTTTTATGTTCAGATAATGCCCGATGACTTTGTCATGCAGCTCCACCGATT
TTGAGAACGACAGCGACTTCCGTCCCAGCCGTGCCAGGTGCTGCCTCAGATTCAGGTTATGCCGCTCAAT
TCGCTGCGTATATCGCTTGCTGATTACGTGCAGCTTTCCCTTCAGGCGGGATTCATACAGCGGCCAGCCA
TCCGTCATCCATATCACCACGTCAAAGGGTGACAGCAGGCTCATAAGACGCCCCAGCGTCGCCATAGTGC
GTTCACCGAATACGTGCGCAACAACCGTCTTCCGGAGACTGTCATACGCGTAAAACAGCCAGCGCTGGCG
CGATTTAGCCCCGACATAGCCCCACTGTTCGTCCATTTCCGCGCAGACGATGACGTCACTGCCCGGCTGT
ATGCGCGAGGTTACCGACTGCGGCCTGAGTTTTTTAAGTGACGTAAAATCGTGTTGAGGCCAACGCCCAT
AATGCGGGCTGTTGCCCGGCATCCAACGCCATTCATGGCCATATCAATGATTTTCTGGTGCGTACCGGGT
TGAGAAGCGGTGTAAGTGAACTGCAGTTGCCATGTTTTACGGCAGTGAGAGCAGAGATAGCGCTGATGTC
CGGCGGTGCTTTTGCCGTTACGCACCACCCCGTCAGTAGCTGAACAGGAGGGACAGCTGATAGAAACAGA
AGCCACTGGAGCACCTCAAAAACACCATCATACACTAAATCAGTAAGTTGGCAGCATCACCTTACACTTT
ATGCTTCCGGCTCGTATGTTGTGTGGAATTGTGAGCGGATAACAATTTCACACAGGAAACAGCTATGACC
ATGATTACGCCAAGCGCGCAATTAACCCTCACTAAAGGGAACAAAAGCTGGAGCTGCAAGCTTAATGTAG
TCTTATGCAATACTCTTGTAGTCTTGCAACATGGTAACGATGAGTTAGCAACATGCCTTACAAGGAGAGA
AAAAGCACCGTGCATGCCGATTGGTGGAAGTAAGGTGGTACGATCGTGCCTTATTAGGAAGGCAACAGAC
GGGTCTGACATGGATTGGACGAACCACTGAATTGCCGCATTGCAGAGATATTGTATTTAAGTGCCTAGCT
CGATACATAAACGGGTCTCTCTGGTTAGACCAGATCTGAGCCTGGGAGCTCTCTGGCTAACTAGGGAACC
CACTGCTTAAGCCTCAATAAAGCTTGCCTTGAGTGCTTCAAGTAGTGTGTGCCCGTCTGTTGTGTGACTC
TGGTAACTAGAGATCCCTCAGACCCTTTTAGTCAGTGTGGAAAATCTCTAGCAGTGGCGCCCGAACAGGG
ACTTGAAAGCGAAAGGGAAACCAGAGGAGCTCTCTCGACGCAGGACTCGGCTTGCTGAAGCGCGCACGGC
AAGAGGCGAGGGGCGGCGACTGGTGAGTACGCCAAAAATTTTGACTAGCGGAGGCTAGAAGGAGAGAGAT
GGGTGCGAGAGCGTCAGTATTAAGCGGGGGAGAATTAGATCGCGATGGGAAAAAATTCGGTTAAGGCCAG
GGGGAAAGAAAAAATATAAATTAAAACATATAGTATGGGCAAGCAGGGAGCTAGAACGATTCGCAGTTAA
TCCTGGCCTGTTAGAAACATCAGAAGGCTGTAGACAAATACTGGGACAGCTACAACCATCCCTTCAGACA
GGATCAGAAGAACTTAGATCATTATATAATACAGTAGCAACCCTCTATTGTGTGCATCAAAGGATAGAGA
TAAAAGACACCAAGGAAGCTTTAGACAAGATAGAGGAAGAGCAAAACAAAAGTAAGACCACCGCACAGCA
AGCGGCCGCTGATCTTCAGACCTGGAGGAGGAGATATGAGGGACAATTGGAGAAGTGAATTATATAAATA
TAAAGTAGTAAAAATTGAACCATTAGGAGTAGCACCCACCAAGGCAAAGAGAAGAGTGGTGCAGAGAGAA
AAAAGAGCAGTGGGAATAGGAGCTTTGTTCCTTGGGTTCTTGGGAGCAGCAGGAAGCACTATGGGCGCAG
CGTCAATGACGCTGACGGTACAGGCCAGACAATTATTGTCTGGTATAGTGCAGCAGCAGAACAATTTGCT
GAGGGCTATTGAGGCGCAACAGCATCTGTTGCAACTCACAGTCTGGGGCATCAAGCAGCTCCAGGCAAGA
ATCCTGGCTGTGGAAAGATACCTAAAGGATCAACAGCTCCTGGGGATTTGGGGTTGCTCTGGAAAACTCA
TTTGCACCACTGCTGTGCCTTGGAATGCTAGTTGGAGTAATAAATCTCTGGAACAGATTTGGAATCACAC
GACCTGGATGGAGTGGGACAGAGAAATTAACAATTACACAAGCTTAATACACTCCTTAATTGAAGAATCG
CAAAACCAGCAAGAAAAGAATGAACAAGAATTATTGGAATTAGATAAATGGGCAAGTTTGTGGAATTGGT
TTAACATAACAAATTGGCTGTGGTATATAAAATTATTCATAATGATAGTAGGAGGCTTGGTAGGTTTAAG
AATAGTTTTTGCTGTACTTTCTATAGTGAATAGAGTTAGGCAGGGATATTCACCATTATCGTTTCAGACC
CACCTCCCAACCCCGAGGGGACCCGACAGGCCCGAAGGAATAGAAGAAGAAGGTGGAGAGAGAGACAGAG
ACAGATCCATTCGATTAGTGAACGGATCTCGACGGTATCGATCACGAGACTAGCCTCGAGCGGCCGCCCC
CTTCACCGAGGGCCTATTTCCCATGATTCCTTCATATTTGCATATACGATACAAGGCTGTTAGAGAGATA
ATTGGAATTAATTTGACTGTAAACACAAAGATATTAGTACAAAATACGTGACGTAGAAAGTAATAATTTC
TTGGGTAGTTTGCAGTTTTAAAATTATGTTTTAAAATGGACTATCATATGCTTACCGTAACTTGAAAGTA
TTTCGATTTCTTGGCTTTATATATCTTGTGGAAAGGACGAAACACCGGTGTGCAGGTGAGTGATCCAAAC
GCCCGGCGGCAACCGAGCGTTCTGAACAAATCCAGATGGAGTTCTGAGGTCATTACTGGATCTATCAACA
GGAGTCCAAGCGAGCTCTCGAACCCCAGAGTCCCGCTCAGAAGAACTCGTCAAGAAGGCGATAGAAGGCG
ATGCGCTGCGAATCGGGAGCGGCGATACCGTAAAGCACGAGGAAGCGGTCAGCCCATTCGCCGCCAAGCT
CTTCAGCAATATCACGGGTAGCCAACGCTATGTCCTGATAGCGGTCCGCCACACCCAGCCGGCCACAGTC
GATGAATCCAGAAAAGCGGCCATTTTCCACCATGATATTCGGCAAGCAGGCATCGCCATGGGTCACGACG
AGATCCTCGCCGTCGGGCATGCGCGCCTTGAGCCTGGCGAACAGTTCGGCTGGCGCGAGCCCCTGATGCT
CTTCGTCCAGATCATCCTGATCGACAAGACCGGCTTCCATCCGAGTACGTGCTCGCTCGATGCGATGTTT
CGCTTGGTGGTCGAATGGGCAGGTAGCCGGATCAAGCGTATGCAGCCGCCGCATTGCATCAGCCATGATG
GATACTTTCTCGGCAGGAGCAAGGTGAGATGACAGGAGATCCTGCCCCGGCACTTCGCCCAATAGCAGCC
AGTCCCTTCCCGCTTCAGTGACAACGTCGAGCACAGCTGCGCAAGGAACGCCCGTCGTGGCCAGCCACGA
TAGCCGCGCTGCCTCGTCCTGCAGTTCATTCAGGGCACCGGACAGGTCGGTCTTGACAAAAAGAACCGGG
CGCCCCTGCGCTGACAGCCGGAACACGGCGGCATCAGAGCAGCCGATTGTCTGTTGTGCCCAGTCATAGC
CGAATAGCCTCTCCACCCAAGCGGCCGGAGAACCTGCGTGCAATCCATCTTGTTCAATCATGCGAAACGA
TCCTCATCCTGTCTCTTGATCAGATCTTGATCCCCTGCGCCATCAGATCCTTGGCGGCAAGAAAGCCATC
CAGTTTACTTTGCAGGGCTTCCCAACCTTACCAGAGGGCGCCCCAGCTGGCAATTCCGACGGATCAAGAA
CCTGCTGACGTTTTAGAGCTAGAAATAGCAAGTTAAAATAAGGCTAGTCCGTTATCAACTTGAAAAAGTG
GCACCGAGTCGGTGCTTTTTTTGAATTCTCGACCTCGAGACAAATGGCAGTATTCATCCACAATTTTAAA
AGAAAAGGGGGGATTGGGGGGTACAGTGCAGGGGAAAGAATAGTAGACATAATAGCAACAGACATACAAA
CTAAAGAATTACAAAAACAAATTACAAAAATTCAAAATTTTCGGGTTTATTACAGGGACAGCAGAGATCC
ACTTTGGCCGCGGCTCGAGGGGGTTGGGGTTGCGCCTTTTCCAAGGCAGCCCTGGGTTTGCGCAGGGACG
CGGCTGCTCTGGGCGTGGTTCCGGGAAACGCAGCGGCGCCGACCCTGGGTCTCGCACATTCTTCACGTCC
GTTCGCAGCGTCACCCGGATCTTCGCCGCTACCCTTGTGGGCCCCCCGGCGACGCTTCCTGCTCCGCCCC
TAAGTCGGGAAGGTTCCTTGCGGTTCGCGGCGTGCCGGACGTGACAAACGGAAGCCGCACGTCTCACTAG
TACCCTCGCAGACGGACAGCGCCAGGGAGCAATGGCAGCGCGCCGACCGCGATGGGCTGTGGCCAATAGC
GGCTGCTCAGCAGGGCGCGCCGAGAGCAGCGGCCGGGAAGGGGCGGTGCGGGAGGCGGGGTGTGGGGCGG
TAGTGTGGGCCCTGTTCCTGCCCGCGCGGTGTTCCGCATTCTGCAAGCCTCCGGAGCGCACGTCGGCAGT
CGGCTCCCTCGTTGACCGAATCACCGACCTCTCTCCCCAGGGGGATCCACCGGAGCTTACCATGACCGAG
TACAAGCCCACGGTGCGCCTCGCCACCCGCGACGACGTCCCCAGGGCCGTACGCACCCTCGCCGCCGCGT
TCGCCGACTACCCCGCCACGCGCCACACCGTCGATCCGGACCGCCACATCGAGCGGGTCACCGAGCTGCA
AGAACTCTTCCTCACGCGCGTCGGGCTCGACATCGGCAAGGTGTGGGTCGCGGACGACGGCGCCGCGGTG
GCGGTCTGGACCACGCCGGAGAGCGTCGAAGCGGGGGCGGTGTTCGCCGAGATCGGCCCGCGCATGGCCG
AGTTGAGCGGTTCCCGGCTGGCCGCGCAGCAACAGATGGAAGGCCTCCTGGCGCCGCACCGGCCCAAGGA
GCCCGCGTGGTTCCTGGCCACCGTCGGCGTCTCGCCCGACCACCAGGGCAAGGGTCTGGGCAGCGCCGTC
GTGCTCCCCGGAGTGGAGGCGGCCGAGCGCGCCGGGGTGCCCGCCTTCCTGGAGACCTCCGCGCCCCGCA
ACCTCCCCTTCTACGAGCGGCTCGGCTTCACCGTCACCGCCGACGTCGAGGTGCCCGAAGGACCGCGCAC
CTGGTGCATGACCCGCAAGCCCGGTGCCTGACGCCCGCCCCACGACCCGCAGCGCCCGACCGAAAGGAGC
GCACGACCCCATGCATCGGTACCTTTAAGACCAATGACTTACAAGGCAGCTGTAGATCTTAGCCACTTTT
TAAAAGAAAAGGGGGGACTGGAAGGGCTAATTCACTCCCAACGAAGACAAGATCTGCTTTTTGCTTGTAC
TGGGTCTCTCTGGTTAGACCAGATCTGAGCCTGGGAGCTCTCTGGCTAACTAGGGAACCCACTGCTTAAG
CCTCAATAAAGCTTGCCTTGAGTGCTTCAAGTAGTGTGTGCCCGTCTGTTGTGTGACTCTGGTAACTAGA
GATCCCTCAGACCCTTTTAGTCAGTGTGGAAAATCTCTAGCAGTAGTAGTTCATGTCATCTTATTATTCA
GTATTTATAACTTGCAAAGAAATGAATATCAGAGAGTGAGAGGAACTTGTTTATTGCAGCTTATAATGGT
TACAAATAAAGCAATAGCATCACAAATTTCACAAATAAAGCATTTTTTTCACTGCATTCTAGTTGTGGTT
TGTCCAAACTCATCAATGTATCTTATCATGTCTGGCTCTAGCTATCCCGCCCCTAACTCCGCCCATCCCG
CCCCTAACTCCGCCCAGTTCCGCCCATTCTCCGCCCCATGGCTGACTAATTTTTTTTATTTATGCAGAGG
CCGAGGCCGCCTCGGCCTCTGAGCTATTCCAGAAGTAGTGAGGAGGCTTTTTTGGAGGCCTAGGGACGTA
CCCAATTCGCCCTATAGTGAGTCGTATTACGCGCGCTCACTGGCCGTCGTTTTACAACGTCGTGACTGGG
AAAACCCTGGCGTTACCCAACTTAATCGCCTTGCAGCACATCCCCCTTTCGCCAGCTGGCGTAATAGCGA
AGAGGCCCGCACCGATCGCCCTTCCCAACAGTTGCGCAGCCTGAATGGCGAATGGG
[124 nt withheld, positions 6707-6830]
C
[91 nt withheld, positions 6832-6922]
A
[49 nt withheld, positions 6924-6972]
CCTTTGACGTTGGAGTCCACGTTCTTT
[37 nt withheld, positions 7000-7036]
ACCCTATCTCGGTCTATTCTTTTGATTTATAAGGGATTTTGCCGATTTCGGCCTATTGGTTAAAAAATGA
GCTGATTTAACAAAAATTTAACGCGAATTTTAACAAAATATTAACGCTTACAATTTAGGTGGCACTTTTC
GGGGAAATGTGCGCGGAACCCCTATTTGTTTATTTTTCTAAATACATTCAAATATGTATCCGCTCATGAG
ACAATAACCCTGATAAATGCTTCAATAATATTGAAAAAGGAAGAGTATGAGTATTCAACATTTCCGTGTC
GCCCTTATTCCCTTTTTTGCGGCATTTTGCCTTCCTGTTTTTGCTCACCCAGAAACGCTGGTGAAAGTAA
AAGATGCTGAAGATCAGTTGGGTGCACGAGTGGGTTACATCGAACTGGATCTCAACAGCGGTAAGATCCT
TGAGAGTTTTCGCCCCGAAGAACGTTTTCCAATGATGAGCACTTTTAAAGTTCTGCTATGTGGCGCGGTA
TTATCCCGTATTGACGCCGGGCAAGAGCAACTCGGTCGCCGCATACACTATTCTCAGAATGACTTGGTTG
AGTACTCACCAGTCACAGAAAAGCATCTTACGGATGGCATGACAGTAAGAGAATTATGCAGTGCTGCCAT
AACCATGAGTGATAACACTGCGGCCAACTTACTTCTGACAACGATCGGAGGACCGAAGGAGCTAACCGCT
TTTTTGCACAACATGGGGGATCATGTAACTCGCCTTGATCGTTGGGAACCGGAGCTGAATGAAGCCATAC
CAAACGACGAGCGTGACACCACGATGCCTGTAGCAATGGCAACAACGTTGCGCAAACTATTAACTGGCGA
ACTACTTACTCTAGCTTCCCGGCAACAATTAATAGACTGGATGGAGGCGGATAAAGTTGCAGGACCACTT
CTGCGCTCGGCCCTTCCGGCTGGCTGGTTTATTGCTGATAAATCTGGAGCCGGTGAGCGTGGGTCTCGCG
GTATCATTGCAGCACTGGGGCCAGATGGTAAGCCCTCCCGTATCGTAGTTATCTACACGACGGGGAGTCA
GGCAACTATGGATGAACGAAATAGACAGATCGCTGAGATAGGTGCCTCACTGATTAAGCATTGGTAACTG
TCAGACCAAGTTTACTCATATATACTTTAGATTGATTTAAAACTTCATTTTTAATTTAAAAGGATCTAGG
TGAAGATCCTTTTTGATAATCTCATGACCAAAATCCCTTAACGTGAGTTTTCGTTCCACTGAGCGTCAGA
CCCCGTAGAAAAGATCAAAGGATCTTCTTGAGATCCTTTTTTTCTGCGCGTAATCTGCTGCTTGCAAACA
AAAAAACCACCGCTACCAGCGGTGGTTTGTTTGCCGGATCAAGAGCTACCAACTCTTTTTCCGAAGGTAA
CTGGCTTCAGCAGAGCGCAGATACCAAATACTGTTCTTCTAGTGTAGCCGTAGTTAGGCCACCACTTCAA
GAACTCTGTAGCACCGCCTACATACCTCGCTCTGCTAATCCTGTTACCAGTGGCTGCTGCCAGTGGCGAT
AAGTCGTGTCTTACCGGGTTGGACTCAAGACGATAGTTACCGGATAAGGCGCAGCGGTCGGGCTGAACGG
GGGGTTCGTGCACACAGCCCAGCTTGGAGCGAACGACCTACACCGAACTGAGATACCTACAGCGTGAGCT
ATGAGAAAGCGCCACGCTTCCCGAAGGGAGAAAGGCGGACAGGTATCCGGTAAGCGGCAGGGTCGGAACA
GGAGAGCGCACGAGGGAGCTTCCAGGGGGAAACGCCTGGTATCTTTATAGTCCTGTCGGGTTTCGCCACC
TCTGACTTGAGCGTCGATTTTTGTGATGCTCGTCAGGGGGGCGGAGCCTATGGAAAAACGCCAGCAACGC
GGCCTTTTTACGGTTCCTGGCCTTTTGCTGGCCTTTTGCTCACATG
Features (pLannotate 1.2.2; 31 found; start..end, strand, type, name):
      1..121     +  rep_origin     RSF ori (fragment): Plasmids containing the RSF 1030 origin of replication can be propagated in E. coli cells that contain additional plasmids with compatible origins.
    123..215     +  CDS            lacI (fragment): lac repressor; lacI; The lac repressor binds to the lac operator to inhibit transcription in E. coli. This inhibition can be relieved by adding lactose or isopropyl-β-D-thiogalactopyranoside (IPTG).
    228..249     +  protein_bind   CAP binding site: CAP binding activates transcription in the presence of cAMP. E. coli catabolite activator protein
    274..1041    -  mobile_element IS1: prokaryotic transposable element IS1
   1042..1071    +  promoter       lac promoter: promoter for the E. coli lac operon
   1079..1095    +  protein_bind   lac operator: The lac repressor binds to the lac operator to inhibit transcription in E. coli. This inhibition can be relieved by adding lactose or isopropyl-β-D-thiogalactopyranoside (IPTG). lac repressor encoded by lacI
   1140..1158    +  promoter       T3 promoter: promoter for bacteriophage T3 RNA polymerase
   1186..1412    +  promoter       RSV promoter: Rous sarcoma virus enhancer/promoter
   1413..1593    +  LTR            5' LTR (truncated): truncated 5' long terminal repeat (LTR) from HIV-1
   1640..1765    +  misc_feature   HIV-1 Ψ: packaging signal of human immunodeficiency virus type 1
   1749..2112    +  CDS            HIV-1 gag (fragment): gag protein from human immunodeficiency virus 1; gag
   2258..2491    +  misc_feature   RRE: The Rev response element (RRE) of HIV-1 allows for Rev-dependent mRNA export from the nucleus to the cytoplasm.
   2868..2968    +  CDS            Rev (fragment): human immunodeficiency virus 1 (HIV-1) Rev protein; rev; enhances nuclear export of unspliced and incompletely spliced viral mRNAs
   3018..3258    +  promoter       U6 promoter: RNA polymerase III promoter for human U6 snRNA
   3287..3366    -  terminator     lambda t0 terminator (fragment): transcription terminator from phage lambda
   3400..4191    -  CDS            neo: KKA2_KLEPN - Also known as kan, nptII. Experimental evidence at protein level: Swiss-Prot protein existence level 1. Resistance to kanamycin, neomycin, paromomycin, ribostamycin, butirosin and gentamicin B. From Klebsiella pneumoniae.
   4223..4327    -  CDS            tnpA (fragment): TN5P_ECOLX - Also known as tnp. Experimental evidence at protein level: Swiss-Prot protein existence level 1. Mediates transposition of transposon Tn5 by a 'cut and paste' mechanism. First, the monomeric transposase binds the 19 bp inverted DNA repeats flanking the transposon. Then, dimerization of the DNA- bound transposase creates a synaptic DNA complex. After nicking of the first DNA strand, excision of the transposon proceeds through a series of intermediates. The transposase then mediates the insertion of the transposon at a new site by strand transfer. The activity of the wild- type tran
   4350..4425    +  misc_RNA       gRNA scaffold: guide RNA scaffold for the Streptococcus pyogenes CRISPR/Cas9 system
   4474..4591    +  misc_feature   cPPT/CTS: central polypurine tract and central termination sequence of HIV-1
   4640..5150    +  promoter       hPGK promoter: human phosphoglycerate kinase 1 promoter
   5172..5771    +  CDS            PuroR: puromycin N-acetyltransferase; pac from Streptomyces alboniger; confers resistance to puromycin
   5814..5897    +  CDS            nef (fragment): NEF_HV1Z2 - Experimental evidence at protein level: Swiss-Prot protein existence level 1. Extracellular Nef protein targets CD4(+) T-lymphocytes for apoptosis by interacting with CXCR4 surface receptors. From Human immunodeficiency virus type 1 group M subtype D (isolate Z2/CDC-Z34) (HIV-1).
   5899..6132    +  LTR            3' LTR (ΔU3): self-inactivating 3' long terminal repeat (LTR) from HIV-1
   6204..6325    +  polyA_signal   SV40 poly(A) signal: SV40 polyadenylation signal
   6365..6500    +  rep_origin     SV40 ori: SV40 origin of replication
   6521..6539    -  promoter       T7 promoter: promoter for bacteriophage T7 RNA polymerase
   6547..6702    +  CDS            lacZα (fragment): LacZα fragment of β-galactosidase; lacZ fragment
   6707..7135    +  rep_origin     f1 ori (sequence partly withheld): f1 bacteriophage origin of replication; arrow indicates direction of (+) strand synthesis
   7188..7292    +  promoter       AmpR promoter: bla
   7293..8153    +  CDS            AmpR: β-lactamase; bla; confers resistance to ampicillin, carbenicillin, and related antibiotics
   8324..8912    +  rep_origin     ori: high-copy-number ColE1/pMB1/pBR322/pUC origin of replication
