[The description below was written by a language model from this plasmid's Addgene catalogue record and pLannotate feature annotations shown in this document.]
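Description:
pLKO.1-puro U6 sgRNA BfuAI large stuffer is a lentiviral CRISPR cloning vector built on the pLKO.1 backbone, designed to receive guide sequences for Streptococcus pyogenes Cas9 sgRNAs. It is maintained in E. coli as a high-copy plasmid through a ColE1/pUC-type origin and carries AmpR. An f1 origin, SV40 origin and SV40 poly(A) signal are also annotated in the backbone. The viral portion has an RSV promoter fused to a truncated HIV-1 5′ LTR, the Ψ packaging signal, RRE, cPPT/CTS and a self-inactivating ΔU3 3′ LTR. This arrangement allows the genome to be packaged when helper functions are supplied in trans and to integrate without LTR-driven transcription. Within the provirus, a human PGK promoter drives puromycin N-acetyltransferase for selection of transduced mammalian cells.

The cloning cassette sits between the human U6 Pol III promoter and the gRNA scaffold. There, a roughly 1 kb bacterial kanamycin resistance cassette (neo/nptII, in reverse orientation with a lambda t0 terminator fragment) serves as a stuffer flanked by BfuAI sites. The parent plasmid is therefore resistant to both ampicillin and kanamycin. According to the depositor, this second-generation design replaces a short spacer that BfuAI excised only moderately well and that was too close in size to a guide insert. The large stuffer is released more efficiently, as three fragments because of two internal BfuAI sites, and makes guide-containing clones easy to distinguish from uncut or re-closed parent.

The sequenced record (8,972 nt) is longer than the catalogued 8,195 bp. It includes an annotated IS1 mobile element lying between the CAP binding site and the lac promoter in the backbone, which probably accounts for much of the difference.
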