Addgene plasmid #52628: pLKO.1-puro U6 sgRNA BfuAI large stuffer
Purpose: lentiviral U6 driven sgRNA cloning vector where guide sequences are inserted between BfuAI sites, improved cassette cloning efficiency
Depositing lab: Scot Wolfe. Depositing organization: University of Massachusetts, Worcester.
Backbone
  Vector backbone: pLKO.1
  Backbone size w/o insert (bp): 7145
  Total vector size (bp): 8195
  Vector type: Mammalian Expression, Lentiviral, CRISPR
  Selectable markers: Puromycin
Growth in bacteria
  Bacterial resistance: Ampicillin and Kanamycin, 100 & 50 μg/mL
  Growth temperature: 37°C
  Growth strain: XL1 Blue
  Copy number: High Copy
Gene/Insert
  Gene/Insert name: Kanamycin cassette
  Species: Bacterial origin
  Insert size (bp): 1050
  Promoter: U6
  Cloning method: Restriction Enzyme; 5′ cloning site AgeI (not destroyed); 3′ cloning site EcoRI (not destroyed)
  Sequencing primers: 5′ CGTGACGTAGAAAGTAATAATTTC; 3′ CCTCGAGCCGCGGCCAAAG
Terms and licenses: Academic/Nonprofit Terms; Industry Terms: Not Available to Industry
Depositor comments: This is a second generation plasmid that increases the efficiency of sgRNA guide cloning over the original "pLKO.1-puro U6 sgRNA BspMI stuffer" vector. "pLKO.1-puro U6 sgRNA BfuAI large stuffer" was created to simplify the cloning of the sgRNA guide cassette into pLKO.1-puro U6 sgRNA BspMI stuffer vector originally described in the manuscript “Kearns, NA, etal. Development 2014, 141(1):219-23”. The original vector has a small intervening sequence that presents two problems: 1) the efficiency of excision by BfuAI is moderate, and 2) the size of this spacer is similar to the guide sequence, which makes distinguishing positive clones from reclosures challenging. Consequently, we have inserted a Kanamycin cassette between these sites at a unique Bcl1 site. This element is more efficiently excised by BfuAI and makes distinguishing vectors containing the desired guide sequence easy to distinguish from the parent vector. The excision of the Kan cassette by BfuAI cuts this cassette into 3 fragments due to two internal BfuAI sites within the Kan cassette. Otherwise the cloning of the guides is carried out as described in the manuscript.
How to cite: pLKO.1-puro U6 sgRNA BfuAI large stuffer was a gift from Scot Wolfe (Addgene plasmid # 52628 ; http://n2t.net/addgene:52628 ; RRID:Addgene_52628)
