>Addgene plasmid #52628 | pLKO.1-puro U6 sgRNA BfuAI large stuffer | addgene partial sequence | sequence record 82677 | hU6-F 5'-GAGGGCCTATTTCCCATGATT-3'
GTTAGAGAGATAATTGGAATTAATTTGACTGTAAACACAAAGATATTAGTACAAAATACGTGACGTAGAA
AGTAATAATTTCTTGGGTAGTTTGCAGTTTTAAAATTATGTTTTAAAATGGACTATCATATGCTTACCGT
AACTTGAAAGTATTTCGATTTCTTGGCTTTATATATCTTGTGGAAAGGACGAAACACCGGTGTGCAGGTG
AGTGATCCAAACGCCCGGCGGCAACCGAGCGTTCTGAACAAATCCAGATGGAGTTCTGAGGTCATTACTG
GATCTATCAACAGGAGTCCAAGCGAGCTCTCGAACCCCAGAGTCCCGCTCAGAAGAACTCGTCAAGAAGG
CGATAGAAGGCGATGCGCTGCGAATCGGGAGCGGCGATACCGTAAAGCACGAGGAAGCGGTCAGCCCATT
CGCCGCCAAGCTCTTCAGCAATATCACGGGTAGCCAACGCTATGTCCTGATAGCGGTCCGCCACACCCAG
CCGGCCACAGTCGATGAATCCAGAAAAGCGGCCATTTTCCACCATGATATTCGGCAAGCAGGCATCGCCA
TGGGTCACGACGAGATCCTCGCCGTCGGGCATGCGCGCCTTGAGCCTGGCGAACAGTTCGGCTGGCGCGA
GCCCCTGATGCTCTTCGTCCAGATCATCCTGATCGACAAGACCGGCTTCCATCCGAGTACGTGCTCGCTC
GATGCGATGTTTCGCTTGGTGGTCGAATGGGCAGGTAGCCGGATCAAGCGTATGCAGCCGCCGCATTGCA
TCAGCCATGATGGATACTTTCTCGGCAGGAGCAAGGTGAGATGACAGGAGATCCTGCCC
