>Addgene plasmid #52628 | pLKO.1-puro U6 sgRNA BfuAI large stuffer | addgene partial sequence | sequence record 83288 | hGata4-rev 5'-ATTGTGGATGAATACTGCC-3'
GCACCGACTCGGTGCCACTTTTTCAAGTTGATAACGGACTAGCCTTATTTTAACTTGCTATTTCTAGCTC
TAAAACGTCAGCAGGTTCTTGATCCGTCGGAATTGCCAGCTGGGGCGCCCTCTGGTAAGGTTGGGAAGCC
CTGCAAAGTAAACTGGATGGCTTTCTTGCCGCCAAGGATCTGATGGCGCAGGGGATCAAGATCTGATCAA
GAGACAGGATGAGGATCGTTTCGCATGATTGAACAAGATGGATTGCACGCAGGTTCTCCGGCCGCTTGGG
TGGAGAGGCTATTCGGCTATGACTGGGCACAACAGACAATCGGCTGCTCTGATGCCGCCGTGTTCCGGCT
GTCAGCGCAGGGGCGCCCGGTTCTTTTTGTCAAGACCGACCTGTCCGGTGCCCTGAATGAACTGCAGGAC
GAGGCAGCGCGGCTATCGTGGCTGGCCACGACGGGCGTTCCTTGCGCAGCTGTGCTCGACGTTGTCACTG
AAGCGGGAAGGGACTGGCTGCTATTGGGCGAAGTGCCGGGGCAGGATCTCCTGTCATCTCACCTTGCTCC
TGCCGAGAAAGTATCCATCATGGCTGATGCAATGCGGCGGCTGCATACGCTTGATCCGGCTACCTGCCCA
TTCGACCACCAAGCGAAACATCGCATCGAGCGAGCACGTACTCGGATGGAAGCCGGTCTTGTCGATCAGG
ATGATCTGGACGAAGAGCATCAGGGGCTCGCGCCAGCCGAACTGTTCGCCAGGCTCAAGGCGCGCATGCC
CGACGGCGAGGATCTCGTCGTGACCCATGGCGATGCCTGCTTGCCGAATATCATGGTGGAAAATGGCCGC
TTTTCTGGATTCATCGACTGTGGCCGGCTGGGTGTGGCGGACCGCTATCAG
